Addgene plasmid #109003: pLG1-puro Non-targeting sgRNA 3
Purpose: CRISPRi knockdown of targeted gene (to be used with Addgene #102244 or other dCas9-KRAB constructs)
Depositing lab: Jacob Corn. Depositing organization: University of California, Berkeley. Publication: Atlastins remodel the endoplasmic reticulum for selective autophagy. Liang JR, Lingeman E, Ahmed S, Corn JE. J Cell Biol. 2018 Aug 24. pii: jcb.201804185. doi: 10.1083/jcb.201804185. PubMed 30143524.
Backbone
  Vector backbone: pCRISPRia-v2
  Backbone manufacturer: Jonathan Weissman, Addgene #84833
  Backbone size w/o insert (bp): 8200
  Vector type: Mammalian Expression, Lentiviral
  Selectable markers: Puromycin ; BFP
Growth in bacteria
  Bacterial resistance: Ampicillin, 100 μg/mL
  Growth temperature: 37°C
  Growth strain: NEB Stable
  Copy number: High Copy
Gene/Insert
  Gene/Insert name: Non-targeting sgRNA #3
  gRNA/shRNA sequence: GGCTCGGTCCCGCGTCGTCG
  Species: H. sapiens (human)
  Promoter: mU6 promoter
  Cloning method: Restriction Enzyme; 5′ cloning site BstX1 (not destroyed); 3′ cloning site BlpI (not destroyed)
  Sequencing primers: 5′ gcgccaattctgcagacaaa; 3′ CCTTCTCTAGGCACCGGTTC
Terms and licenses: Academic/Nonprofit Terms; Industry Terms: Not Available to Industry
How to cite: pLG1-puro Non-targeting sgRNA 3 was a gift from Jacob Corn (Addgene plasmid # 109003 ; http://n2t.net/addgene:109003 ; RRID:Addgene_109003)
