[The description below was written by a language model from this plasmid's Addgene catalogue record and pLannotate feature annotations shown in this document.]
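Description:
pLG1-puro Non-targeting sgRNA 3 is an HIV-1-based lentiviral sgRNA expression plasmid built on the pCRISPRia-v2 backbone. It carries a guide annotated as non-targeting in human cells. The catalogue purpose line is the generic one for this vector series (CRISPRi knockdown alongside a separately supplied dCas9-KRAB construct). Given the insert name, this plasmid presumably serves as a negative control for gene-specific guides in such experiments. It is propagated in E. coli through a high-copy ColE1/pUC-type origin with ampicillin resistance (AmpR), and the sequenced record is about 8.9 kb.

The viral portion begins with a CMV enhancer/promoter fused to a truncated 5' LTR, which drives genomic RNA production in packaging cells. It continues with the Ψ packaging signal, a gag fragment, the RRE for Rev-dependent export, and the cPPT/CTS, and it ends with a WPRE and a truncated 3' LTR, which the annotation tool labels as a second 5' LTR. According to the catalogue, the guide is expressed from a mouse U6 promoter and was cloned between BstXI and BlpI sites that remain intact. The feature table does not call the U6 promoter itself, but it does detect the S. pyogenes tracrRNA-derived scaffold just downstream of the expected position.

A separate EF-1α promoter drives puromycin N-acetyltransferase followed by TagBFP, so transduced cells can be selected with drug and tracked or sorted by blue fluorescence. The element linking the two coding sequences is not annotated. Two loxP sites in the same orientation flank the region from the sgRNA cassette through TagBFP, which would in principle allow Cre-mediated excision, though the record does not describe such a use.
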