Features (pLannotate 1.2.2; 23 found; start..end, strand, type, name):
      1..200     +  promoter       CMV promoter: human cytomegalovirus (CMV) immediate early promoter
    218..398     +  LTR            5' LTR (truncated): truncated 5' long terminal repeat (LTR) from HIV-1
    445..570     +  misc_feature   HIV-1 Ψ: packaging signal of human immunodeficiency virus type 1
    554..892     +  CDS            HIV-1 gag (fragment): gag protein from human immunodeficiency virus 1; gag
   1067..1300    +  misc_feature   RRE: The Rev response element (RRE) of HIV-1 allows for Rev-dependent mRNA export from the nucleus to the cytoplasm.
   1677..1777    +  CDS            Rev (fragment): human immunodeficiency virus 1 (HIV-1) Rev protein; rev; enhances nuclear export of unspliced and incompletely spliced viral mRNAs
   1827..1944    +  misc_feature   cPPT/CTS: central polypurine tract and central termination sequence of HIV-1
   2205..2238    +  protein_bind   loxP: Cre-mediated recombination occurs in the 8-bp core sequence (GCATACAT). Cre recombinase
   2363..2430    +  misc_RNA       tracrRNA (fragment): trans-activating CRISPR RNA for the Streptococcus pyogenes CRISPR/Cas9 system
   2503..3674    +  promoter       EF-1α promoter: strong constitutive promoter for human elongation factor EF-1α
   3686..4282    +  CDS            PuroR: puromycin N-acetyltransferase; pac from Streptomyces alboniger; confers resistance to puromycin
   4358..5056    +  CDS            TagBFP: monomeric blue fluorescent protein mammalian codon-optimized
   5076..5109    +  protein_bind   loxP: Cre-mediated recombination occurs in the 8-bp core sequence (GCATACAT). Cre recombinase
   5142..5165    +  misc_feature   MCS (fragment): pBluescript multiple cloning site
   5165..5753    +  misc_feature   WPRE: woodchuck hepatitis virus posttranscriptional regulatory element
   5754..5773    +  misc_feature   MCS (fragment): pBluescript multiple cloning site
   5775..6275    +  CDS            nef (fragment): NEF_HV1LA - Experimental evidence at protein level: Swiss-Prot protein existence level 1. Extracellular Nef protein targets CD4(+) T-lymphocytes for apoptosis by interacting with CXCR4 surface receptors. From Human immunodeficiency virus type 1 group M subtype B (isolate Lai) (HIV-1).
   6282..6462    +  LTR            5' LTR (truncated): truncated 5' long terminal repeat (LTR) from HIV-1
   6524..7112    -  rep_origin     ori: high-copy-number ColE1/pMB1/pBR322/pUC origin of replication
   7283..8143    -  CDS            AmpR: β-lactamase; bla; confers resistance to ampicillin, carbenicillin, and related antibiotics
   8144..8248    -  promoter       AmpR promoter: bla
   8307..8359    -  misc_feature   bom (fragment): basis of mobility region from pBR322
   8514..8893    +  enhancer       CMV enhancer: human cytomegalovirus immediate early enhancer
>Addgene plasmid #109003 | pLG1-puro Non-targeting sgRNA 3 | addgene full sequence | sequence record 213376 | Addgene NGS Result
GTGATGCGGTTTTGGCAGTACATCAATGGGCGTGGATAGCGGTTTGACTCACGGGGATTTCCAAGTCTCC
ACCCCATTGACGTCAATGGGAGTTTGTTTTGGCACCAAAATCAACGGGACTTTCCAAAATGTCGTAACAA
CTCCGCCCCATTGACGCAAATGGGCGGTAGGCGTGTACGGTGGGAGGTCTATATAAGCAGCGCGTTTTGC
CTGTACTGGGTCTCTCTGGTTAGACCAGATCTGAGCCTGGGAGCTCTCTGGCTAACTAGGGAACCCACTG
CTTAAGCCTCAATAAAGCTTGCCTTGAGTGCTTCAAGTAGTGTGTGCCCGTCTGTTGTGTGACTCTGGTA
ACTAGAGATCCCTCAGACCCTTTTAGTCAGTGTGGAAAATCTCTAGCAGTGGCGCCCGAACAGGGACTTG
AAAGCGAAAGGGAAACCAGAGGAGCTCTCTCGACGCAGGACTCGGCTTGCTGAAGCGCGCACGGCAAGAG
GCGAGGGGCGGCGACTGGTGAGTACGCCAAAAATTTTGACTAGCGGAGGCTAGAAGGAGAGAGATGGGTG
CGAGAGCGTCAGTATTAAGCGGGGGAGAATTAGATCGCGATGGGAAAAAATTCGGTTAAGGCCAGGGGGA
AAGAAAAAATATAAATTAAAACATATAGTATGGGCAAGCAGGGAGCTAGAACGATTCGCAGTTAATCCTG
GCCTGTTAGAAACATCAGAAGGCTGTAGACAAATACTGGGACAGCTACAACCATCCCTTCAGACAGGATC
AGAAGAACTTAGATCATTATATAATACAGTAGCAACCCTCTATTGTGTGCATCAAAGGATAGAGATAAAA
GACACCAAGGAAGCTTTAGACAAGATAGAGGAAGAGCAAAACAAAAGTAAGACCACCGCACAGCAAGCGG
CCGGCCGCTGATCTTCAGACCTGGAGGAGGAGATATGAGGGACAATTGGAGAAGTGAATTATATAAATAT
AAAGTAGTAAAAATTGAACCATTAGGAGTAGCACCCACCAAGGCAAAGAGAAGAGTGGTGCAGAGAGAAA
AAAGAGCAGTGGGAATAGGAGCTTTGTTCCTTGGGTTCTTGGGAGCAGCAGGAAGCACTATGGGCGCAGC
GTCAATGACGCTGACGGTACAGGCCAGACAATTATTGTCTGGTATAGTGCAGCAGCAGAACAATTTGCTG
AGGGCTATTGAGGCGCAACAGCATCTGTTGCAACTCACAGTCTGGGGCATCAAGCAGCTCCAGGCAAGAA
TCCTGGCTGTGGAAAGATACCTAAAGGATCAACAGCTCCTGGGGATTTGGGGTTGCTCTGGAAAACTCAT
TTGCACCACTGCTGTGCCTTGGAATGCTAGTTGGAGTAATAAATCTCTGGAACAGATTTGGAATCACACG
ACCTGGATGGAGTGGGACAGAGAAATTAACAATTACACAAGCTTAATACACTCCTTAATTGAAGAATCGC
AAAACCAGCAAGAAAAGAATGAACAAGAATTATTGGAATTAGATAAATGGGCAAGTTTGTGGAATTGGTT
TAACATAACAAATTGGCTGTGGTATATAAAATTATTCATAATGATAGTAGGAGGCTTGGTAGGTTTAAGA
ATAGTTTTTGCTGTACTTTCTATAGTGAATAGAGTTAGGCAGGGATATTCACCATTATCGTTTCAGACCC
ACCTCCCAACCCCGAGGGGACCCGACAGGCCCGAAGGAATAGAAGAAGAAGGTGGAGAGAGAGACAGAGA
CAGATCCATTCGATTAGTGAACGGATCGGCACTGCGTGCGCCAATTCTGCAGACAAATGGCAGTATTCAT
CCACAATTTTAAAAGAAAAGGGGGGATTGGGGGGTACAGTGCAGGGGAAAGAATAGTAGACATAATAGCA
ACAGACATACAAACTAAAGAATTACAAAAACAAATTACAAAAATTCAAAATTTTCGGGTTTATTACAGGG
ACAGCAGAGATCCAGTTTGGTTAGTACCGGGCCCGCCCTGCAGGTCTAGAGATCCGACGCGCCATCTCTA
GGCCCGCGCCGGCCCCCTCGCACGGACTTGTGGGAGAAGCTCGGCTACTCCCCTGCCCCGGTTAATTTGC
ATATAATATTTCCTAGTAACTATAGAGGCTTAATGTGCGATAAAAGACAGATAATCTGTTCTTTTTAATA
CTAGCTACATTTTACATGATAGGCTTGGATTTCTATAACTTCGTATAGCATACATTATACGAAGTTATAA
ACAGCACAAAAGGAAACTCACCCTAACTGTAAAGTAATTGTGTGTTTTGAGACTATAAGTATCCCTTGGA
GAACCACCTTGTTGGGCTCGGTCCCGCGTCGTCGGTTTAAGAGCTAAGCTGGAAACAGCATAGCAAGTTT
AAATAAGGCTAGTCCGTTATCAACTTGAAAAAGTGGCACCGAGTCGGTGCTTTTTTTCTCGAGTACTAGG
ATCCATTAGGCGGCCGCCCTGCAGGGTGGATAACCGTATTACCGCCATGCATGTGCCCGTCAGTGGGCAG
AGCGCACATCGCCCACAGTCCCCGAGAAGTTGGGGGGAGGGGTCGGCAATTGAACCGGTGCCTAGAGAAG
GTGGCGCGGGGTAAACTGGGAAAGTGATGTCGTGTACTGGCTCCGCCTTTTTCCCGAGGGTGGGGGAGAA
CCGTATATAAGTGCAGTAGTCGCCGTGAACGTTCTTTTTCGCAACGGGTTTGCCGCCAGAACACAGGTAA
GTGCCGTGTGTGGTTCCCGCGGGCCTGGCCTCTTTACGGGTTATGGCCCTTGCGTGCCTTGAATTACTTC
CACCTGGCTGCAGTACGTGATTCTTGATCCCGAGCTTCGGGTTGGAAGTGGGTGGGAGAGTTCGAGGCCT
TGCGCTTAAGGAGCCCCTTCGCCTCGTGCTTGAGTTGAGGCCTGGCCTGGGCGCTGGGGCCGCCGCGTGC
GAATCTGGTGGCACCTTCGCGCCTGTCTCGCTGCTTTCGATAAGTCTCTAGCCATTTAAAATTTTTGATG
ACCTGCTGCGACGCTTTTTTTCTGGCAAGATAGTCTTGTAAATGCGGGCCAAGATCTGCACACTGGTATT
TCGGTTTTTGGGGCCGCGGGCGGCGACGGGGCCCGTGCGTCCCAGCGCACATGTTCGGCGAGGCGGGGCC
TGCGAGCGCGGCCACCGAGAATCGGACGGGGGTAGTCTCAAGCTGGCCGGCCTGCTCTGGTGCCTGGCCT
CGCGCCGCCGTGTATCGCCCCGCCCTGGGCGGCAAGGCTGGCCCGGTCGGCACCAGTTGCGTGAGCGGAA
AGATGGCCGCTTCCCGGCCCTGCTGCAGGGAGCTCAAAATGGAGGACGCGGCGCTCGGGAGAGCGGGCGG
GTGAGTCACCCACACAAAGGAAAAGGGCCTTTCCGTCCTCAGCCGTCGCTTCATGTGACTCCACGGAGTA
CCGGGCGCCGTCCAGGCACCTCGATTAGTTCTCGCGCTTTTGGAGTACGTCGTCTTTAGGTTGGGGGGAG
GGGTTTTATGCGATGGAGTTTCCCCACACTGAGTGGGTGGAGACTGAAGTTAGGCCAGCTTGGCACTTGA
TGTAATTCTCCTTGGAATTTGCCCTTTTTGAGTTTGGATCTTGGTTCATTCTCAAGCCTCAGACAGTGGT
TCAAAGTTTTTTTCTTCCATTTCAGGTGTCGTGAGCTAGCCCACCATGACCGAGTACAAGCCCACGGTGC
GCCTCGCCACCCGCGACGACGTCCCCCGGGCCGTACGCACCCTCGCCGCCGCGTTCGCCGACTACCCCGC
CACGCGCCACACCGTCGACCCGGACCGCCACATCGAGCGGGTCACCGAGCTGCAAGAACTCTTCCTCACG
CGCGTCGGGCTCGACATCGGCAAGGTGTGGGTCGCGGACGACGGCGCCGCGGTGGCGGTCTGGACCACGC
CGGAGAGCGTCGAAGCGGGGGCGGTGTTCGCCGAGATCGGCCCGCGCATGGCCGAGTTGAGCGGTTCCCG
GCTGGCCGCGCAGCAACAGATGGAAGGCCTCCTGGCGCCGCACCGGCCCAAGGAGCCCGCGTGGTTCCTG
GCCACCGTCGGCGTCTCGCCCGACCACCAGGGCAAGGGTCTGGGCAGCGCCGTCGTGCTCCCCGGAGTGG
AGGCGGCCGAGCGCGCCGGGGTGCCCGCCTTCCTGGAGACCTCCGCGCCCCGCAACCTCCCCTTCTACGA
GCGGCTCGGCTTCACCGTCACCGCCGACGTCGAGGTGCCCGAAGGACCGCGCACCTGGTGCATGACCCGC
AAGCCCGGTGCCGGATCGGGAGAGGGCAGAGGAAGTCTGCTAACATGCGGTGACGTCGAGGAGAATCCTG
GCCCACCGGTCGCCACCAGCGAGCTGATTAAGGAGAACATGCACATGAAGCTGTACATGGAGGGCACCGT
GGACAACCATCACTTCAAGTGCACATCCGAGGGCGAAGGCAAGCCCTACGAGGGCACCCAGACCATGAGA
ATCAAGGTGGTCGAGGGCGGCCCTCTCCCCTTCGCCTTCGACATCCTGGCTACTAGCTTCCTCTACGGCA
GCAAGACCTTCATCAACCACACCCAGGGCATCCCCGACTTCTTCAAGCAGTCCTTCCCTGAGGGCTTCAC
ATGGGAGAGAGTCACCACATACGAAGACGGGGGCGTGCTGACCGCTACCCAGGACACCAGCCTCCAGGAC
GGCTGCCTCATCTACAACGTCAAGATCAGAGGGGTGAACTTCACATCCAACGGCCCTGTGATGCAGAAGA
AAACACTCGGCTGGGAGGCCTTCACCGAGACGCTGTACCCCGCTGACGGCGGCCTGGAAGGCAGAAACGA
CATGGCCCTGAAGCTCGTGGGCGGGAGCCATCTGATCGCAAACATCAAGACCACATATAGATCCAAGAAA
CCCGCTAAGAACCTCAAGATGCCTGGCGTCTACTATGTGGACTACAGACTGGAAAGAATCAAGGAGGCCA
ACAACGAGACCTACGTCGAGCAGCACGAGGTGGCAGTGGCCAGATACTGCGACCTCCCTAGCAAACTGGG
GCACAAGCTTAATTAAGAATTCGTCGAGGGACCTAATAACTTCGTATAGCATACATTATACGAAGTTATA
CATGTTTAAGGGTTCCGGTTCCACTAGGTACAATTCGATATCAAGCTTATCGATAATCAACCTCTGGATT
ACAAAATTTGTGAAAGATTGACTGGTATTCTTAACTATGTTGCTCCTTTTACGCTATGTGGATACGCTGC
TTTAATGCCTTTGTATCATGCTATTGCTTCCCGTATGGCTTTCATTTTCTCCTCCTTGTATAAATCCTGG
TTGCTGTCTCTTTATGAGGAGTTGTGGCCCGTTGTCAGGCAACGTGGCGTGGTGTGCACTGTGTTTGCTG
ACGCAACCCCCACTGGTTGGGGCATTGCCACCACCTGTCAGCTCCTTTCCGGGACTTTCGCTTTCCCCCT
CCCTATTGCCACGGCGGAACTCATCGCCGCCTGCCTTGCCCGCTGCTGGACAGGGGCTCGGCTGTTGGGC
ACTGACAATTCCGTGGTGTTGTCGGGGAAATCATCGTCCTTTCCTTGGCTGCTCGCCTGTGTTGCCACCT
GGATTCTGCGCGGGACGTCCTTCTGCTACGTCCCTTCGGCCCTCAATCCAGCGGACCTTCCTTCCCGCGG
CCTGCTGCCGGCTCTGCGGCCTCTTCCGCGTCTTCGCCTTCGCCCTCAGACGAGTCGGATCTCCCTTTGG
GCCGCCTCCCCGCATCGATACCGTCGACCTCGATCGAGACCTAGAAAAACATGGAGCAATCACAAGTAGC
AATACAGCAGCTACCAATGCTGATTGTGCCTGGCTAGAAGCACAAGAGGAGGAGGAGGTGGGTTTTCCAG
TCACACCTCAGGTACCTTTAAGACCAATGACTTACAAGGCAGCTGTAGATCTTAGCCACTTTTTAAAAGA
AAAGGGGGGACTGGAAGGGCTAATTCACTCCCAACGAAGACAAGATATCCTTGATCTGTGGATCTACCAC
ACACAAGGCTACTTCCCTGATTGGCAGAACTACACACCAGGGCCAGGGATCAGATATCCACTGACCTTTG
GATGGTGCTACAAGCTAGTACCAGTTGAGCAAGAGAAGGTAGAAGAAGCCAATGAAGGAGAGAACACCCG
CTTGTTACACCCTGTGAGCCTGCATGGGATGGATGACCCGGAGAGAGAAGTATTAGAGTGGAGGTTTGAC
AGCCGCCTAGCATTTCATCACATGGCCCGAGAGCTGCATCCGGACTGTACTGGGTCTCTCTGGTTAGACC
AGATCTGAGCCTGGGAGCTCTCTGGCTAACTAGGGAACCCACTGCTTAAGCCTCAATAAAGCTTGCCTTG
AGTGCTTCAAGTAGTGTGTGCCCGTCTGTTGTGTGACTCTGGTAACTAGAGATCCCTCAGACCCTTTTAG
TCAGTGTGGAAAATCTCTAGCAGCATGTGAGCAAAAGGCCAGCAAAAGGCCAGGAACCGTAAAAAGGCCG
CGTTGCTGGCGTTTTTCCATAGGCTCCGCCCCCCTGACGAGCATCACAAAAATCGACGCTCAAGTCAGAG
GTGGCGAAACCCGACAGGACTATAAAGATACCAGGCGTTTCCCCCTGGAAGCTCCCTCGTGCGCTCTCCT
GTTCCGACCCTGCCGCTTACCGGATACCTGTCCGCCTTTCTCCCTTCGGGAAGCGTGGCGCTTTCTCATA
GCTCACGCTGTAGGTATCTCAGTTCGGTGTAGGTCGTTCGCTCCAAGCTGGGCTGTGTGCACGAACCCCC
CGTTCAGCCCGACCGCTGCGCCTTATCCGGTAACTATCGTCTTGAGTCCAACCCGGTAAGACACGACTTA
TCGCCACTGGCAGCAGCCACTGGTAACAGGATTAGCAGAGCGAGGTATGTAGGCGGTGCTACAGAGTTCT
TGAAGTGGTGGCCTAACTACGGCTACACTAGAAGAACAGTATTTGGTATCTGCGCTCTGCTGAAGCCAGT
TACCTTCGGAAAAAGAGTTGGTAGCTCTTGATCCGGCAAACAAACCACCGCTGGTAGCGGTGGTTTTTTT
GTTTGCAAGCAGCAGATTACGCGCAGAAAAAAAGGATCTCAAGAAGATCCTTTGATCTTTTCTACGGGGT
CTGACGCTCAGTGGAACGAAAACTCACGTTAAGGGATTTTGGTCATGAGATTATCAAAAAGGATCTTCAC
CTAGATCCTTTTAAATTAAAAATGAAGTTTTAAATCAATCTAAAGTATATATGAGTAAACTTGGTCTGAC
AGTTACCAATGCTTAATCAGTGAGGCACCTATCTCAGCGATCTGTCTATTTCGTTCATCCATAGTTGCCT
GACTCCCCGTCGTGTAGATAACTACGATACGGGAGGGCTTACCATCTGGCCCCAGTGCTGCAATGATACC
GCGAGACCCACGCTCACCGGCTCCAGATTTATCAGCAATAAACCAGCCAGCCGGAAGGGCCGAGCGCAGA
AGTGGTCCTGCAACTTTATCCGCCTCCATCCAGTCTATTAATTGTTGCCGGGAAGCTAGAGTAAGTAGTT
CGCCAGTTAATAGTTTGCGCAACGTTGTTGCCATTGCTACAGGCATCGTGGTGTCACGCTCGTCGTTTGG
TATGGCTTCATTCAGCTCCGGTTCCCAACGATCAAGGCGAGTTACATGATCCCCCATGTTGTGCAAAAAA
GCGGTTAGCTCCTTCGGTCCTCCGATCGTTGTCAGAAGTAAGTTGGCCGCAGTGTTATCACTCATGGTTA
TGGCAGCACTGCATAATTCTCTTACTGTCATGCCATCCGTAAGATGCTTTTCTGTGACTGGTGAGTACTC
AACCAAGTCATTCTGAGAATAGTGTATGCGGCGACCGAGTTGCTCTTGCCCGGCGTCAATACGGGATAAT
ACCGCGCCACATAGCAGAACTTTAAAAGTGCTCATCATTGGAAAACGTTCTTCGGGGCGAAAACTCTCAA
GGATCTTACCGCTGTTGAGATCCAGTTCGATGTAACCCACTCGTGCACCCAACTGATCTTCAGCATCTTT
TACTTTCACCAGCGTTTCTGGGTGAGCAAAAACAGGAAGGCAAAATGCCGCAAAAAAGGGAATAAGGGCG
ACACGGAAATGTTGAATACTCATACTCTTCCTTTTTCAATATTATTGAAGCATTTATCAGGGTTATTGTC
TCATGAGCGGATACATATTTGAATGTATTTAGAAAAATAAACAAATAGGGGTTCCGCGCACATTTCCCCG
AAAAGTGCCACCTGACGTCGACGGATCGGGAGATCTCCCGATCCCCTATGGTGCACTCTCAGTACAATCT
GCTCTGATGCCGCATAGTTAAGCCAGTATCTGCTCCCTGCTTGTGTGTTGGAGGTCGCTGAGTAGTGCGC
GAGCAAAATTTAAGCTACAACAAGGCAAGGCTTGACCGACAATTGCATGAAGAATCTGCTTAGGGTTAGG
CGTTTTGCGCTGCTTCGCGATGTACGGGCCAGATATACGCGTTGACATTGATTATTGACTAGTTATTAAT
AGTAATCAATTACGGGGTCATTAGTTCATAGCCCATATATGGAGTTCCGCGTTACATAACTTACGGTAAA
TGGCCCGCCTGGCTGACCGCCCAACGACCCCCGCCCATTGACGTCAATAATGACGTATGTTCCCATAGTA
ACGCCAATAGGGACTTTCCATTGACGTCAATGGGTGGAGTATTTACGGTAAACTGCCCACTTGGCAGTAC
ATCAAGTGTATCATATGCCAAGTACGCCCCCTATTGACGTCAATGACGGTAAATGGCCCGCCTGGCATTA
TGCCCAGTACATGACCTTATGGGACTTTCCTACTTGGCAGTACATCTACGTATTAGTCATCGCTATTACC
ATG
